Addgene plasmid #32667: pISceI Dusp6:D2EGFP
Depositing lab: Michael Tsang. Depositing organization: University of Pittsburgh (University, School of Medicine, and Cancer Institute). Publication: Generation of FGF reporter transgenic zebrafish and their utility in chemical screens. Molina GA, Watkins SC, Tsang M. BMC Dev Biol. 2007 Jun 6;7:62. 10.1186/1471-213X-7-62 PubMed 17553162.
Backbone
  Vector backbone: pSce1d2EGFP
  Backbone size w/o insert (bp): 4500
  Vector type: Zebrafish Transgenesis
Growth in bacteria
  Bacterial resistance: Ampicillin, 100 μg/mL
  Growth temperature: 37°C
  Growth strain: DH5alpha
  Copy number: Unknown
Gene/Insert
  Gene/Insert name: Dusp6 promoter (alt name: Dusp6)
  Species: D. rerio (zebrafish)
  Insert size (bp): 10000
  Entrez Gene: dusp6 (a.k.a. Mkp3, wu:fd99d09)
  Tag / fusion protein: EGFP (C terminal on backbone)
  Cloning method: Restriction Enzyme; 5′ cloning site KpnI (not destroyed); 3′ cloning site KpnI (not destroyed)
  Sequencing primers: 5′ T7; 3′ EGFP-N
Terms and licenses: Academic/Nonprofit Terms; Industry Terms: Not Available to Industry
How to cite: pISceI Dusp6:D2EGFP was a gift from Michael Tsang (Addgene plasmid # 32667 ; http://n2t.net/addgene:32667 ; RRID:Addgene_32667)
