[The description below was written by a language model from this plasmid's Addgene catalogue record.]
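Description:
pISceI Dusp6:D2EGFP is a zebrafish transgenesis plasmid built on the pSce1d2EGFP backbone (about 4.5 kb), into which roughly 10 kb of zebrafish (D. rerio) dusp6 (also known as Mkp3) promoter sequence has been cloned as a KpnI fragment, with both KpnI sites retained. It is propagated in E. coli under ampicillin selection. The record does not state the origin of replication or copy number, and no feature table is provided, so the exact arrangement of elements cannot be confirmed beyond the catalogue fields.

The dusp6 regulatory region sits upstream of the backbone-encoded reporter, listed as EGFP and indicated by the plasmid and backbone names to be d2EGFP, the destabilised EGFP variant. Because destabilised GFP turns over quickly, fluorescence follows current promoter activity more closely than the stable protein would, which suits dynamic readouts of signalling. The backbone name also points to I-SceI meganuclease sites. In vectors of this type, these sites flank the transgene cassette so that co-injecting the plasmid with I-SceI enzyme into one-cell embryos improves genomic integration and germline transmission. The record itself does not describe the positions of these sites.

According to the associated publication, the construct was used to generate FGF reporter transgenic zebrafish, which the authors applied in chemical screens. dusp6 is a known transcriptional target of FGF signalling, so reporter expression from its promoter marks tissues with active signalling in live embryos and lets changes caused by small-molecule modulators of the pathway be observed.
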