>Addgene plasmid #32667 | pISceI Dusp6:D2EGFP | addgene partial sequence | sequence record 38698 | M13pUC-Fwd 5'-CCCAGTCACGACGTTGTAAAACG-3'
TATAATACGACTCACTATAGGGCGAATTGGGTACCGGGCCCCCCCTCGAGGTCGACGGTATCGATAAGCT
TGATATCGAATTCATCATACGAATTAGCCACTAAATGCAAAAGTTACGAATTGCTGTGAGATTGTGTTGC
ACATTTGCATGCAAAAACAGTACAACGTAAAAAGTGTGTGCTGTGTGTGGGTCTGTCCACTGTGTGTGTC
TCTGTGAACTTTGTAATGACATTATGTGTGACTCATCAAAAGGCTTACATTAACCCCACAACAAATACAT
CAAATAATCATTGGAAAAGTTCTTACTGTAGTATTTCTCACAAATATTACGTGAGATCTGCTTCCTTCAT
GTCTGTCACTGTGCTGTTTATCTTACACAGCTGAGGCGGAGATTGAGGCACACTATGACTGGCACATGGG
AACGGTGGGTGGGGAAAACCAGCATTAAAGGCACAGACCACAAAAACAGCTACAAGATGCTCAGAGCTGA
TGGGTGTTTTGAGCTGAAACTTCACAGACACATTCTCGAGAAAAAAAATCTTAAATCTTGAAAAAGGGGT
AAATTAGGTGCCCTTTAAGCTAAATATTTTTCCTATATATATATATATATATATATATATATATATATAT
ATATATATATATATATATATATATAATCCAAAAAAAATTTTAATTCAGAACTTGACTTCTGAATATAATC
CGTTCAAAAG
