>Addgene plasmid #32667 | pISceI Dusp6:D2EGFP | addgene partial sequence | sequence record 38702 | M13pUC-Rev 5'-AGCGGATAACAATTTCACACAGG-3'
TTAACCCTCACTAAAGGGAACAAAAGCTGGAGCTCCACCGCGGTGGCGGCCGCTCTAGAACTAGTAAAGA
TCTAACGCTTACAATTTACGCCTTAAGATACATTGATGAGTTTGGACAAACCACAACTAGAATGCAGTGA
AAAAAATGCTTTATTTGTGAAATTTGTGATGCTATTGCTTTATTTGTAACCATTATAAGCTGCAATAAAC
AAGTTAACAACAACAATTGCATTCATTTTATGTTTCAGGTTCAGGGGGAGGTGTGGGAGGTTTTTTAAAG
CAAGTAAAACCTCTACAAATGTGGTATGGCTGATTATGATCTAGAGTCGCGGCCGCCTACACATTGATCC
TAGCAGAAGCACAGGCTGCAGGGTGACGGTCCATCCCGCTCTCCTGGGCACAAGACATGGGCAGCGTGCC
ATCATCCTGCTCCTCCACCTCCGGCGGGAAGCCATGGCTAAGCTTCTTGTACAGCTCGTCCATGCCGAGA
GTGATCCCGGCGGCGGTCACGAACTCCAGCAGGACCATGTGATCGCGCTTCTCGTTGGGGTCTTTGCTCA
GGGCGGACTGGGTGCTCAGGTAGTGGTTGTCGGGCAGCAGCACGGGGCCGTCGCCGATGGGGGTGTTCTG
CTGGTAGTGGTCGGCGAGCTGCACGCTGCCGTCCTCGATGTTGTGGCGGATCTTGAAGTTCACCTTGATG
CCGTTCTTCTGCTTGTCGGCCATGATATAGACGTTGTGGCTGTTGTAGTTGTACTCCAGCTTGTGCCCCA
GGATGTTGCCGTCCTCCTTGAAGTCGATGCCCTTCAGCTCGATGCGGTTCACCAGGGTGTCGCCCTCGAA
CTTCACCTCGGCGCGGGTCTTGTAGTTGCCGTCGTCCT
